>Addgene plasmid #72234 | pDZ536 pURA ADE3p PP7-PS-2x-yeGFP | depositor full sequence | sequence record 138501 | pDZ536 pURA ADE3p PP7-PS-2x-yeGFP sequence 7474 bps
CGACTCACTATAGGGCGAATTGGAGCTCTCCAGGTAGTGGATGTGCGAGGCTCAGATTATATGGGGGGCC
ATATCAAGGACGGATGGCACTACGCCTATTCGCGCCTTAAGCAGGATCCGGAGTACTTACGTGAGCTAAA
GCACAGATTGTTGGAAAAGCAAGCGGACGGCCGCGGAGCGCTGAACGTGATTTTCCATTGTATGTTATCG
CAGCAGCGCGGACCGTCTGCAGCGATGCTGCTGCTTCGGTCGCTTGACACGGCGGAACTTTCTCGCTGTC
GTCTATGGGTGTTGCGTGGGGGGTTCTCGCGCTGGCAATCCGTATACGGTGACGACGAGAGCGTTACGGC
GGGTTACCTACCCGATCTGTGGCGTTGACAGGTTTACACAATCGCACGTGATCATATATTTGCCATGACT
CCTCCCAGTGACAATTTTGTTCTTTTTTCCTCTTTATCGCTTTCGTACTATGGTCAGTCATTCATTCATT
ATATACGCGCTCTCCATAACCCGTAACTTTTTATTATATATAGACTCGTTTACAATACAACGATAGCGAT
ACCATTCAATTGAAGTTGTGAGACCAGGTAACGAGACGAACACAACTTTACAAGTCTCTAGAATGTCCAA
AACCATCGTTCTTTCGGTCGGCGAGGCTACTCGCACTCTGACTGAGATCCAGTCCACCGCAGACCGTCAG
ATCTTCGAAGAGAAGGTCGGGCCTCTGGTGGGTCGGCTGCGCCTCACGGCTTCGCTCCGTCAAAACGGAG
CCAAGACCGCGTATCGCGTCAACCTAAAACTGGATCAGGCGGACGTCGTTGATTCCGGACTTCCGAAAGT
GCGCTACACTCAGGTATGGTCGCACGACGTGACAATCGTTGCGAATAGCACCGAGGCCTCGCGCAAATCG
TTGTACGATTTGACCAAGTCCCTCGTCGCGACCTCGCAGGTCGAAGATCTTGTCGTCAACCTTGTGCCGC
TGGGCCGTGGATCCCCCGGGCTGCAGGAATTCGATATCGTGTCTAAAGGTGAAGAATTATTCACTGGTGT
TGTCCCAATTTTGGTTGAATTAGATGGTGATGTTAATGGTCACAAATTTTCTGTCTCCGGTGAAGGTGAA
GGTGATGCTACTTACGGTAAATTGACCTTAAAATTTATTTGTACTACTGGTAAATTGCCAGTTCCATGGC
CAACCTTAGTCACTACTTTCGGTTATGGTGTTCAATGTTTTGCGAGATACCCAGATCATATGAAACAACA
TGACTTTTTCAAGTCTGCCATGCCAGAAGGTTATGTTCAAGAAAGAACTATTTTTTTCAAAGATGACGGT
AACTACAAGACCAGAGCTGAAGTCAAGTTTGAAGGTGATACCTTAGTTAATAGAATCGAATTAAAAGGTA
TTGATTTTAAAGAAGATGGTAACATTTTAGGTCACAAATTGGAATACAACTATAACTCTCACAATGTTTA
CATCATGGCTGACAAACAAAAGAATGGTATCAAAGTTAACTTCAAAATTAGACACAACATTGAAGATGGT
TCTGTTCAATTAGCTGACCATTATCAACAAAATACTCCAATTGGTGATGGTCCAGTCTTGTTACCAGACA
ACCATTACTTATCCACTCAATCTGCCTTATCCAAAGATCCAAACGAAAAGAGAGACCACATGGTCTTGTT
AGAATTTGTTACTGCTGCTGGTATTACCCATGGTATGGATGAATTGTACAAAGATATCGTGTCTAAAGGT
GAAGAATTATTCACTGGTGTTGTCCCAATTTTGGTTGAATTAGATGGTGATGTTAATGGTCACAAATTTT
CTGTCTCCGGTGAAGGTGAAGGTGATGCTACTTACGGTAAATTGACCTTAAAATTTATTTGTACTACTGG
TAAATTGCCAGTTCCATGGCCAACCTTAGTCACTACTTTCGGTTATGGTGTTCAATGTTTTGCGAGATAC
CCAGATCATATGAAACAACATGACTTTTTCAAGTCTGCCATGCCAGAAGGTTATGTTCAAGAAAGAACTA
TTTTTTTCAAAGATGACGGTAACTACAAGACCAGAGCTGAAGTCAAGTTTGAAGGTGATACCTTAGTTAA
TAGAATCGAATTAAAAGGTATTGATTTTAAAGAAGATGGTAACATTTTAGGTCACAAATTGGAATACAAC
TATAACTCTCACAATGTTTACATCATGGCTGACAAACAAAAGAATGGTATCAAAGTTAACTTCAAAATTA
GACACAACATTGAAGATGGTTCTGTTCAATTAGCTGACCATTATCAACAAAATACTCCAATTGGTGATGG
TCCAGTCTTGTTACCAGACAACCATTACTTATCCACTCAATCTGCCTTATCCAAAGATCCAAACGAAAAG
AGAGACCACATGGTCTTGTTAGAATTTGTTACTGCTGCTGGTATTACCCATGGTATGGATGAATTGTACA
AATAACTGGTCGAGTCATGTAATTAGTTATGTCACGCTTACATTCACGCCCTCCCCCCACATCCGCTCTA
ACCGAAAAGGAAGGAGTTAGACAACCTGAAGTCTAGGTCCCTATTTATTTTTTTATAGTTATGTTAGTAT
TAAGAACGTTATTTATATTTCAAATTTTTCTTTTTTTTCTGTACAGACGCGTGTACGCATGTAACATTAT
ACTGAAAACCTTGCTTGAGAAGGTTTTGGGACGCTCGAAGGCTTTAATTTGCGGCCGGTACCAGCTTTTG
TTCCCTTTAGTGAGGGTTAATTTCGAGCTTGGCGTAATCATGGTCATAGCTGTTTCCTGTGTGAAATTGT
TATCCGCTCACAATTCCACACAACATACGAGCCGGAAGCATAAAGTGTAAAGCCTGGGGTGCCTAATGAG
TGAGCTAACTCACATTAATTGCGTTGCGCTCACTGCCCGCTTTCCAGTCGGGAAACCTGTCGTGCCAGCT
GCATTAATGAATCGGCCAACGCGCGGGGAGAGGCGGTTTGCGTATTGGGCGCTCTTCCGCTTCCTCGCTC
ACTGACTCGCTGCGCTCGGTCGTTCGGCTGCGGCGAGCGGTATCAGCTCACTCAAAGGCGGTAATACGGT
TATCCACAGAATCAGGGGATAACGCAGGAAAGAACATGTGAGCAAAAGGCCAGCAAAAGGCCAGGAACCG
TAAAAAGGCCGCGTTGCTGGCGTTTTTCCATAGGCTCCGCCCCCCTGACGAGCATCACAAAAATCGACGC
TCAAGTCAGAGGTGGCGAAACCCGACAGGACTATAAAGATACCAGGCGTTTCCCCCTGGAAGCTCCCTCG
TGCGCTCTCCTGTTCCGACCCTGCCGCTTACCGGATACCTGTCCGCCTTTCTCCCTTCGGGAAGCGTGGC
GCTTTCTCATAGCTCACGCTGTAGGTATCTCAGTTCGGTGTAGGTCGTTCGCTCCAAGCTGGGCTGTGTG
CACGAACCCCCCGTTCAGCCCGACCGCTGCGCCTTATCCGGTAACTATCGTCTTGAGTCCAACCCGGTAA
GACACGACTTATCGCCACTGGCAGCAGCCACTGGTAACAGGATTAGCAGAGCGAGGTATGTAGGCGGTGC
TACAGAGTTCTTGAAGTGGTGGCCTAACTACGGCTACACTAGAAGGACAGTATTTGGTATCTGCGCTCTG
CTGAAGCCAGTTACCTTCGGAAAAAGAGTTGGTAGCTCTTGATCCGGCAAACAAACCACCGCTGGTAGCG
GTGGTTTTTTTGTTTGCAAGCAGCAGATTACGCGCAGAAAAAAAGGATCTCAAGAAGATCCTTTGATCTT
TTCTACGGGGTCTGACGCTCAGTGGAACGAAAACTCACGTTAAGGGATTTTGGTCATGAGATTATCAAAA
AGGATCTTCACCTAGATCCTTTTAAATTAAAAATGAAGTTTTAAATCAATCTAAAGTATATATGAGTAAA
CTTGGTCTGACAGTTACCAATGCTTAATCAGTGAGGCACCTATCTCAGCGATCTGTCTATTTCGTTCATC
CATAGTTGCCTGACTGCCCGTCGTGTAGATAACTACGATACGGGAGGGCTTACCATCTGGCCCCAGTGCT
GCAATGATACCGCGAGACCCACGCTCACCGGCTCCAGATTTATCAGCAATAAACCAGCCAGCCGGAAGGG
CCGAGCGCAGAAGTGGTCCTGCAACTTTATCCGCCTCCATCCAGTCTATTAATTGTTGCCGGGAAGCTAG
AGTAAGTAGTTCGCCAGTTAATAGTTTGCGCAACGTTGTTGCCATTGCTACAGGCATCGTGGTGTCACGC
TCGTCGTTTGGTATGGCTTCATTCAGCTCCGGTTCCCAACGATCAAGGCGAGTTACATGATCCCCCATGT
TGTGAAAAAAAGCGGTTAGCTCCTTCGGTCCTCCGATCGTTGTCAGAAGTAAGTTGGCCGCAGTGTTATC
ACTCATGGTTATGGCAGCACTGCATAATTCTCTTACTGTCATGCCATCCGTAAGATGCTTTTCTGTGACT
GGTGAGTACTCAACCAAGTCATTCTGAGAATAGTGTATGCGGCGACCGAGTTGCTCTTGCCCGGCGTCAA
TACGGGATAATACCGCGCCACATAGCAGAACTTTAAAAGTGCTCATCATTGGAAAACGTTCTTCGGGGCG
AAAACTCTCAAGGATCTTACCGCTGTTGAGATCCAGTTCGATGTAACCCACTCGTGCACCCAACTGATCT
TCAGCATCTTTTACTTTCACCAGCGTTTCTGGGTGAGCAAAAACAGGAAGGCAAAATGCCGCAAAAAAGG
GAATAAGGGCGACACGGAAATGTTGAATACTCATACTCTTCCTTTTTCAATATTATTGAAGCATTTATCA
GGGTTATTGTCTCATGAGCGGATACATATTTGAATGTATTTAGAAAAATAAACAAATAGGGGTTCCGCGC
ACATTTCCCCGAAAAGTGCCACCTGGGTCCTTTTCATCACGTGCTATAAAAATAATTATAATTTAAATTT
TTTAATATAAATATATAAATTAAAAATAGAAAGTAAAAAAAGAAATTAAAGAAAAAATAGTTTTTGTTTT
CCGAAGATGTAAAAGACTCTAGGGGGATCGCCAACAAATACTACCTTTTATCTTGCTCTTCCTGCTCTCA
GGTATTAATGCCGAATTGTTTCATCTTGTCTGTGTAGAAGACCACACACGAAAATCCTGTGATTTTACAT
TTTACTTATCGTTAATCGAATGTATATCTATTTAATCTGCTTTTCTTGTCTAATAAATATATATGTAAAG
TACGCTTTTTGTTGAAATTTTTTAAACCTTTGTTTATTTTTTTTTCTTCATTCCGTAACTCTTCTACCTT
CTTTATTTACTTTCTAAAATCCAAATACAAAACATAAAAATAAATAAACACAGAGTAAATTCCCAAATTA
TTCCATCATTAAAAGATACGAGGCGCGTGTAAGTTACAGGCAAGCGATCCGTCCTAAGAAACCATTATTA
TCATGACATTAACCTATAAAAATAGGCGTATCACGAGGCCCTTTCGTCTCGCGCGTTTCGGTGATGACGG
TGAAAACCTCTGACACATGCAGCTCCCGGAGACGGTCACAGCTTGTCTGTAAGCGGATGCCGGGAGCAGA
CAAGCCCGTCAGGGCGCGTCAGCGGGTGTTGGCGGGTGTCGGGGCTGGCTTAACTATGCGGCATCAGAGC
AGATTGTACTGAGAGTGCACCACGCTTTTCAATTCAATTCATCATTTTTTTTTTATTCTTTTTTTTGATT
TCGGTTTCCTTGAAATTTTTTTGATTCGGTAATCTCCGAACAGAAGGAAGAACGAAGGAAGGAGCACAGA
CTTAGATTGGTATATATACGCATATGTAGTGTTGAAGAAACATGAAATTGCCCAGTATTCTTAACCCAAC
TGCACAGAACAAAAACCTGCAGGAAACGAAGATAAATCATGTCGAAAGCTACATATAAGGAACGTGCTGC
TACTCATCCTAGTCCTGTTGCTGCCAAGCTATTTAATATCATGCACGAAAAGCAAACAAACTTGTGTGCT
TCATTGGATGTTCGTACCACCAAGGAATTACTGGAGTTAGTTGAAGCATTAGGTCCCAAAATTTGTTTAC
TAAAAACACATGTGGATATCTTGACTGATTTTTCCATGGAGGGCACAGTTAAGCCGCTAAAGGCATTATC
CGCCAAGTACAATTTTTTACTCTTCGAAGACAGAAAATTTGCTGACATTGGTAATACAGTCAAATTGCAG
TACTCTGCGGGTGTATACAGAATAGCAGAATGGGCAGACATTACGAATGCACACGGTGTGGTGGGCCCAG
GTATTGTTAGCGGTTTGAAGCAGGCGGCAGAAGAAGTAACAAAGGAACCTAGAGGCCTTTTGATGTTAGC
AGAATTGTCATGCAAGGGCTCCCTATCTACTGGAGAATATACTAAGGGTACTGTTGACATTGCGAAGAGC
GACAAAGATTTTGTTATCGGCTTTATTGCTCAAAGAGACATGGGTGGAAGAGATGAAGGTTACGATTGGT
TGATTATGACACCCGGTGTGGGTTTAGATGACAAGGGAGACGCATTGGGTCAACAGTATAGAACCGTGGA
TGATGTGGTCTCTACAGGATCTGACATTATTATTGTTGGAAGAGGACTATTTGCAAAGGGAAGGGATGCT
AAGGTAGAGGGTGAACGTTACAGAAAAGCAGGCTGGGAAGCATATTTGAGAAGATGCGGCCAGCAAAACT
AAAAAACTGTATTATAAGTAAATGCATGTATACTAAACTCACAAATTAGAGCTTCAATTTAATTATATCA
GTTATTACCCTGCGGTGTGAAATACCGCACAGATGCGTAAGGAGAAAATACCGCATCAGGAAATTGTAAA
CGTTAATATTTTGTTAAAATTCGCGTTAAATTTTTGTTAAATCAGCTCATTTTTTAACCAATAGGCCGAA
ATCGGCAAAATCCCTTATAAATCAAAAGAATAGACCGAGATAGGGT
[37 nt withheld, positions 6977-7013]
AAAGAACGTGGACTCCAACGTCAAAGG
[49 nt withheld, positions 7041-7089]
T
[91 nt withheld, positions 7091-7181]
G
[124 nt withheld, positions 7183-7306]
CCATTCGCCATTCAGGCTGCGCAACTGTTGGGAAGGGCGATCGGTGCGGGCCTCTTCGCTATTACGCCAG
CTGGCGAAAGGGGGATGTGCTGCAAGGCGATTAAGTTGGGTAACGCCAGGGTTTTCCCAGTCACGACGTT
GTAAAACGACGGCCAGTGAATTGTAATA
Features (pLannotate 1.2.2; 23 found; start..end, strand, type, name):
     31..375     +  CDS            YCH1 (fragment): YCH1_YEAST - Experimental evidence at protein level: Swiss-Prot protein existence level 1. Protein phosphatase. From Saccharomyces cerevisiae (strain ATCC 204508 / S288c) (Baker's yeast).
    626..988     +  CDS            COAT_BPPP7: Experimental evidence at protein level: Swiss-Prot protein existence level 1. Forms the phage shell; binds to the phage RNA. From Pseudomonas phage PP7 (Bacteriophage PP7).
    987..1018    +  misc_feature   MCS (fragment): pBluescript multiple cloning site
   1016..1732    +  CDS            yEGFP: yEGFP is a fluorescent protein published in 1997.
   1736..2452    +  CDS            yEGFP: yEGFP is a fluorescent protein published in 1997.
   2465..2712    +  terminator     CYC1 terminator: S. cerevisiae CYC1; transcription terminator for CYC1
   2734..2752    -  promoter       T3 promoter: promoter for bacteriophage T3 RNA polymerase
   2797..2813    -  protein_bind   lac operator: The lac repressor binds to the lac operator to inhibit transcription in E. coli. This inhibition can be relieved by adding lactose or isopropyl-β-D-thiogalactopyranoside (IPTG). lac repressor encoded by lacI
   2821..2851    -  promoter       lac promoter: promoter for the E. coli lac operon
   2866..2887    -  protein_bind   CAP binding site: CAP binding activates transcription in the presence of cAMP. E. coli catabolite activator protein
   2900..2992    -  CDS            lacI (fragment): lac repressor; lacI; The lac repressor binds to the lac operator to inhibit transcription in E. coli. This inhibition can be relieved by adding lactose or isopropyl-β-D-thiogalactopyranoside (IPTG).
   3175..3763    -  rep_origin     ori: high-copy-number ColE1/pMB1/pBR322/pUC origin of replication
   3934..4794    -  CDS            AmpR: β-lactamase; bla; confers resistance to ampicillin, carbenicillin, and related antibiotics
   4795..4899    -  promoter       AmpR promoter: bla
   4936..5439    +  misc_feature   CEN/ARS: S. cerevisiae CEN6 centromere fused to an autonomously replicating sequence
   5508..5543    +  CDS            rop (fragment): Rop protein, which maintains plasmids at low copy number; rop
   5645..5692    +  misc_feature   bom (fragment): basis of mobility region from pBR322
   5703..5918    +  promoter       URA3 promoter: S. cerevisiae URA3
   5919..6722    +  CDS            URA3: orotidine-5'-phosphate decarboxylase, required for uracil biosynthesis; S. cerevisiae URA3; yeast auxotrophic marker, counterselectable with 5-fluoroorotic acid (5-FOA)
   6801..6850    +  misc_feature   bom (fragment): basis of mobility region from pBR322
   6851..7306    -  rep_origin     f1 ori (sequence partly withheld): f1 bacteriophage origin of replication; arrow indicates direction of (+) strand synthesis
   7310..7467    -  CDS            lacZα (fragment): LacZα fragment of β-galactosidase; lacZ fragment
   7470..14      +  promoter       T7 promoter (across the origin): promoter for bacteriophage T7 RNA polymerase
