[The description below was written by a language model from this plasmid's Addgene catalogue record and pLannotate feature annotations shown in this document.]
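Description:
pDZ536 pURA ADE3p PP7-PS-2x-yeGFP is a 7.5 kb yeast expression shuttle plasmid built on a backbone recorded as pURA. The annotated features resemble a pRS-type centromeric vector. A CEN6/ARS element provides stable, low-copy maintenance in Saccharomyces cerevisiae, and URA3 with its own promoter allows selection on medium lacking uracil and counterselection with 5-FOA. In E. coli the plasmid replicates from a high-copy ColE1/pUC origin and is selected with ampicillin through the β-lactamase gene. An f1 origin, lacZα and lac regulatory remnants, and flanking T7 and T3 promoters are carried over from the parental cloning vector.

The payload is an approximately 1.8 kb synthetic insert cloned between XbaI and KpnI. It encodes the bacteriophage PP7 coat protein fused, through a short polylinker-derived junction, to two tandem copies of yeast-enhanced GFP, and is followed by the CYC1 transcription terminator. Expression is driven by the ADE3 promoter according to the catalogue entry. The feature table does not annotate this promoter as such, but upstream of the coat protein it detects a fragment of the yeast YCH1 coding sequence, which probably reflects genomic sequence carried along with the promoter region. The record does not explain what "PS" in the name stands for.

The PP7 coat protein binds its cognate RNA stem-loops with high affinity, so co-expressing this fusion with a transcript tagged with PP7 binding sites makes individual mRNAs fluorescent. The associated publication concerns perinuclear mRNA scanning at the nuclear basket in budding yeast, which fits use of the plasmid for live-cell imaging of single mRNAs.
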