Addgene plasmid #72234: pDZ536 pURA ADE3p PP7-PS-2x-yeGFP
Purpose: Uracil selection; Expression of PP7-2x-yeGFP fusion protein under the ADE3 promoter
Depositing lab: Daniel Zenklusen. Depositing organization: University of Montreal. Publication: The nuclear basket mediates perinuclear mRNA scanning in budding yeast. Saroufim MA, Bensidoun P, Raymond P, Rahman S, Krause MR, Oeffinger M, Zenklusen D. J Cell Biol. 2015 Dec 21;211(6):1131-40. doi: 10.1083/jcb.201503070. PubMed 26694838.
Backbone
  Vector backbone: pURA
  Backbone size w/o insert (bp): 5641
  Total vector size (bp): 7474
  Vector type: Yeast Expression
  Selectable markers: URA3
Growth in bacteria
  Bacterial resistance: Ampicillin, 100 μg/mL
  Growth temperature: 37°C
  Growth strain: DH5alpha
  Copy number: Unknown
Gene/Insert
  Gene/Insert name: PP7-PS-2x-yeGFP
  Species: Synthetic
  Insert size (bp): 1833
  Promoter: ADE3p
  Cloning method: Restriction Enzyme; 5′ cloning site XbaI (not destroyed); 3′ cloning site KpnI (not destroyed)
  Sequencing primers: 5′ GTTTACAATACAACGATAGCG; 3′ TTAGAGCGGATGTGGG
Terms and licenses: Academic/Nonprofit Terms; Industry Terms: Not Available to Industry
How to cite: pDZ536 pURA ADE3p PP7-PS-2x-yeGFP was a gift from Daniel Zenklusen (Addgene plasmid # 72234 ; http://n2t.net/addgene:72234 ; RRID:Addgene_72234)
