>Addgene plasmid #72234 | pDZ536 pURA ADE3p PP7-PS-2x-yeGFP | addgene partial sequence | sequence record 138493 | T7 5'-TAATACGACTCACTATAGGG-3'
GCTCAGATTATATGGGGGGCCATATCAAGGACGGATGGCACTACGCCTATTCGCGCCTTAAGCAGGATCC
GGAGTACTTACGTGAGCTAAAGCACAGATTGTTGGAAAAGCAAGCGGACGGCCGCGGAGCGCTGAACGTG
ATTTTCCATTGTATGTTATCGCAGCAGCGCGGACCGTCTGCAGCGATGCTGCTGCTTCGGTCGCTTGACA
CGGCGGAACTTTCTCGCTGTCGTCTATGGGTGTTGCGTGGGGGGTTCTCGCGCTGGCAATCCGTATACGG
TGACGACGAGAGCGTTACGGCGGGTTACCTACCCGATCTGTGGCGTTGACAGGTTTACACAATCGCACGT
GATCATATATTTGCCATGACTCCTCCCAGTGACAATTTTGTTCTTTTTTCCTCTTTATCGCTTTCGTACT
ATGGTCAGTCATTCATTCATTATATACGCGCTCTCCATAACCCGTAACTTTTTATTATATATAGACTCGT
TTACAATACAACGATAGCGATACCATTCAATTGAAGTTGTGAGACCAGGTAACGAGACGAACACAACTTT
ACAAGTCTCTAGAATGTCCAAAACCATCGTTCTTTCGGTCGGCGAGGCTACTCGCACTCTGACTGAGATC
CAGTCCACCGCAGACCGTCAGATCTTCGAAGAGAAGGTCGGGCCTCTGGTGGGTCGGCTGCGCCTCACGG
CTTCGCTCCGTCAAAACGGAGCCAAGACCGCGTATCGCGTCAACCTAAAACTGGATCAGGCGGACGTCGT
TGATTCCGGACTTCCGAAAGTGCGCTACACTCAGGTATGGTCGCACGACGTGACAA
