>Addgene plasmid #72234 | pDZ536 pURA ADE3p PP7-PS-2x-yeGFP | addgene partial sequence | sequence record 138494 | pRS-marker 5'-cggcatcagagcagattgta-3'
ATTCATCATTTTTTTTTTATTCTTTTTTTTGATTTCGGTTTCCTTGAAATTTTTTTGATTCGGTAATCTC
CGAACAGAAGGAAGAACGAAGGAAGGAGCACAGACTTAGATTGGTATATATACGCATATGTAGTGTTGAA
GAAACATGAAATTGCCCAGTATTCTTAACCCAACTGCACAGAACAAAAACCTGCAGGAAACGAAGATAAA
TCATGTCGAAAGCTACATATAAGGAACGTGCTGCTACTCATCCTAGTCCTGTTGCTGCCAAGCTATTTAA
TATCATGCACGAAAAGCAAACAAACTTGTGTGCTTCATTGGATGTTCGTACCACCAAGGAATTACTGGAG
TTAGTTGAAGCATTAGGTCCCAAAATTTGTTTACTAAAAACACATGTGGATATCTTGACTGATTTTTCCA
TGGAGGGCACAGTTAAGCCGCTAAAGGCATTATCCGCCAAGTACAATTTTTTACTCTTCGAAGACAGAAA
ATTTGCTGACATTGGTAATACAGTCAAATTGCAGTACTCTGCGGGTGTATACAGAATAGCAGAATGGGCA
GACATTACGAATGCACACGGTGTGGTGGGCCCAGGTATTGTTAGCGGTTTGAAGCAGGCGGCAGAAGAAG
TAACAAAGGAACCTAGAGGCCTTTTGATGTTAGCAGAATTGTCATGCAAGGGCTCCCTATCTACTGGAGA
ATATACTAAGGGTACTGTTGACATTGCGAAGAGCGACAAAGATTTTGTTATCGGCTTTATTGCTCAAAGA
GACATGGGTGGAAGAGATGAAGGTTACGATTGGTTGATTATGACACCCGGTGTGGGTTTAGATGACAAGG
GAGACGCATTGGGTCAACAGTATAGAACCGTGGATGATGTGGTCTCTACAGGATCTGACATTATTATTGT
TGGA
